>Addgene plasmid #169257 | AAV-hSyn-Soma-jGCaMP8m | addgene full sequence | sequence record 332792 | Addgene NGS Result
TCGAGAAACCGGCTAGAGGATCCACCCGCCACCATGCATCATCACCATCATCACACGCGTCGCAAGAAGA
CCTTCAAGGAGGTGGCCACCGCCGTGAAGATCATCGGCCGCCTGATGGGCCTGAAGATCAACGTCTATAT
CAAGGCCGACAAGCAGAAGAACGGCATCAAGGCGAACTTCCACATCCGCCACAACATCGAGGACGGCGGC
GTGCAGCTCGCCTACCACTACCAGCAGAACACCCCCATCGGCGACGGCCCCGTGCTGCTGCCCGACAACC
ACTACCTGAGCGTGGAGTCCAAACTTTCGAAAGACCCCAACGAGAAGCGCGATCACATGGTCCTGCTGGA
GTTCGTGACCGCCGCCGGGATCACTCTCGGCATGGACGAGCTGTACAAGGGCGGTACCGGAGGGAGCATG
GTGAGCAAGGGCGAGGAGCTGTTCACCGGGGTGGTGCCCATCCTGGTCGAGCTGGACGGCGACGTAAACG
GCCACAAGTTCAGCGTGTCCGGCGAGGGTGAGGGCGATGCCACCTACGGCAAGCTGACCCTGAAGTTCAT
CTGCACCACCGGCAAGCTGCCCGTGCCCTGGCCCACCCTCGTGACCACCCTGACCTACGGCGTGCAGTGC
TTCAGCCGCTACCCCGACCACATGAAGCAGCACGACTTCTTCAAGTCCGCCATGCCCGAAGGCTACATCC
AGGAGCGCACCATCTTCTTCAAGGACGACGGCAACTACAAGACCCGCGCCGAGGTGAAGTTCGAGGGCGA
CACCCTGGTGAACCGCATCGAGCTGAAGGGCATCGACTTCAAGGAGGACGGCAACATCCTGGGGCACAAG
CTGGAGTACAACCTGCCGGACCAACTGACTGAAGAGCAGATCGCAGAATACAAAGAGGCTTTCTCCCTAT
TTGACAAGGACGGGGATGGGACAATAACAACCAAGGAGCTGGGGACGGTGATGCGGTCTCTGGGGCAGAA
CCCCACAGAAGCAGAGCTGCAGGACATGATCAATGAAGTAGATGCCGACGGTGACGGCACAATCGACTTC
CCTGAGTTCCTGACAATGATGGCAAGAAAAATGAAATACAGGGACACGGAAGAAGAAATTAGAGAAGCGT
TCGGTGTGTTTGATAAGGATGGCAATGGCTACATCAGTGCAGCAGAGCTTCGCCACGTGATGACAAACCT
TGGAGAGAAGTTAACAGATGAAGAGGTTGATGAAATGATCAGGGAAGCAGACATCGATGGGGATGGTCAG
GTAAACTACGAAGAGTTTGTACAAATGATGACAGCGAAGGAGCTCGGGGGCAGCGGTGGGTCTGGAGGGA
CTGGGGGTAGCGGTGGTAGCGGTGGGACAGGGGGAAGCGGCGGTAGCGGTGGGACACTGGAAATCGAGGC
CGCTTTCCTGGAGCAGGAGAACACCGCCCTGGAGACAGAGGTGGCTGAGCTGGAGCAGGAGGTGCAGCGG
CTGGAGAACATCGTGTCTCAGTACGAGACCAGATACGGACCACTGGGATCCCTGGAGATCCGGGCCGCTT
TTCTGAGGAGACGGAACACCGCCCTGAGGACAAGGGTGGCTGAGCTGAGGCAGAGAGTGCAGCGGCTGCG
CAACATCGTGAGCCAGTACGAGACACGCTACGGACCTCTGTAAGAATTCGATATCAAGCTTATCGATAAT
CAACCTCTGGATTACAAAATTTGTGAAAGATTGACTGGTATTCTTAACTATGTTGCTCCTTTTACGCTAT
GTGGATACGCTGCTTTAATGCCTTTGTATCATGCTATTGCTTCCCGTATGGCTTTCATTTTCTCCTCCTT
GTATAAATCCTGGTTGCTGTCTCTTTATGAGGAGTTGTGGCCCGTTGTCAGGCAACGTGGCGTGGTGTGC
ACTGTGTTTGCTGACGCAACCCCCACTGGTTGGGGCATTGCCACCACCTGTCAGCTCCTTTCCGGGACTT
TCGCTTTCCCCCTCCCTATTGCCACGGCGGAACTCATCGCCGCCTGCCTTGCCCGCTGCTGGACAGGGGC
TCGGCTGTTGGGCACTGACAATTCCGTGGTGTTGTCGGGGAAATCATCGTCCTTTCCTTGGCTGCTCGCC
TATGTTGCCACCTGGATTCTGCGCGGGACGTCCTTCTGCTACGTCCCTTCGGCCCTCAATCCAGCGGACC
TTCCTTCCCGCGGCCTGCTGCCGGCTCTGCGGCCTCTTCCGCGTCTTCGCCTTCGCCCTCAGACGAGTCG
GATCTCCCTTTGGGCCGCCTCCCCGCATCGATACCGAGCGCTGCTCGAGAGATCTACGGGTGGCATCCCT
GTGACCCCTCCCCAGTGCCTCTCCTGGCCCTGGAAGTTGCCACTCCAGTGCCCACCAGCCTTGTCCTAAT
AAAATTAAGTTGCATCATTTTGTCTGACTAGGTGTCCTTCTATAATATTATGGGGTGGAGGGGGGTGGTA
TGGAGCAAGGGGCAAGTTGGGAAGACAACCTGTAGGGCCTGCGGGGTCTATTGGGAACCAAGCTGGAGTG
CAGTGGCACAATCTTGGCTCACTGCAATCTCCGCCTCCTGGGTTCAAGCGATTCTCCTGCCTCAGCCTCC
CGAGTTGTTGGGATTCCAGGCATGCATGACCAGGCTCAGCTAATTTTTGTTTTTTTGGTAGAGACGGGGT
TTCACCATATTGGCCAGGCTGGTCTCCAACTCCTAATCTCAGGTGATCTACCCACCTTGGCCTCCCAAAT
TGCTGGGATTACAGGCGTGAACCACTGCTCCCTTCCCTGTCCTTCTGATTTTGTAGGTAACCACGTGCGG
ACCGAGCGGCCGCAGGAACCCCTAGTGATGGAGTTGGCCACTCCCTCTCTGCGCGCTCGCTCGCTCACTG
AGGCCGGGCGACCAAAGGTCGCCCGACGCCCGGGCTTTGCCCGGGCGGCCTCAGTGAGCGAGCGAGCGCG
CAGCTGCCTGCAGGGGCGCCTGATGCGGTATTTTCTCCTTACGCATCTGTGCGGTATTTCACACCGCATA
[95 nt withheld, positions 3011-3105]
T
[46 nt withheld, positions 3107-3152]
C
[141 nt withheld, positions 3154-3294]
CCTTTGACGTTGGAGTCCACGTTCTTT
[37 nt withheld, positions 3322-3358]
ACTCTATCTCGGGCTATTCTTTTGATTTATAAGGGATTTTGCCGATTTCGGTCTATTGGTTAAAAAATGA
GCTGATTTAACAAAAATTTAACGCGAATTTTAACAAAATATTAACGTTTACAATTTTATGGTGCACTCTC
AGTACAATCTGCTCTGATGCCGCATAGTTAAGCCAGCCCCGACACCCGCCAACACCCGCTGACGCGCCCT
GACGGGCTTGTCTGCTCCCGGCATCCGCTTACAGACAAGCTGTGACCGTCTCCGGGAGCTGCATGTGTCA
GAGGTTTTCACCGTCATCACCGAAACGCGCGAGACGAAAGGGCCTCGTGATACGCCTATTTTTATAGGTT
AATGTCATGATAATAATGGTTTCTTAGACGTCAGGTGGCACTTTTCGGGGAAATGTGCGCGGAACCCCTA
TTTGTTTATTTTTCTAAATACATTCAAATATGTATCCGCTCATGAGACAATAACCCTGATAAATGCTTCA
ATAATATTGAAAAAGGAAGAGTATGAGTATTCAACATTTCCGTGTCGCCCTTATTCCCTTTTTTGCGGCA
TTTTGCCTTCCTGTTTTTGCTCACCCAGAAACGCTGGTGAAAGTAAAAGATGCTGAAGATCAGTTGGGTG
CACGAGTGGGTTACATCGAACTGGATCTCAACAGCGGTAAGATCCTTGAGAGTTTTCGCCCCGAAGAACG
TTTTCCAATGATGAGCACTTTTAAAGTTCTGCTATGTGGCGCGGTATTATCCCGTATTGACGCCGGGCAA
GAGCAACTCGGTCGCCGCATACACTATTCTCAGAATGACTTGGTTGAGTACTCACCAGTCACAGAAAAGC
ATCTTACGGATGGCATGACAGTAAGAGAATTATGCAGTGCTGCCATAACCATGAGTGATAACACTGCGGC
CAACTTACTTCTGACAACGATCGGAGGACCGAAGGAGCTAACCGCTTTTTTGCACAACATGGGGGATCAT
GTAACTCGCCTTGATCGTTGGGAACCGGAGCTGAATGAAGCCATACCAAACGACGAGCGTGACACCACGA
TGCCTGTAGCAATGGCAACAACGTTGCGCAAACTATTAACTGGCGAACTACTTACTCTAGCTTCCCGGCA
ACAATTAATAGACTGGATGGAGGCGGATAAAGTTGCAGGACCACTTCTGCGCTCGGCCCTTCCGGCTGGC
TGGTTTATTGCTGATAAATCTGGAGCCGGTGAGCGTGGGTCTCGCGGTATCATTGCAGCACTGGGGCCAG
ATGGTAAGCCCTCCCGTATCGTAGTTATCTACACGACGGGGAGTCAGGCAACTATGGATGAACGAAATAG
ACAGATCGCTGAGATAGGTGCCTCACTGATTAAGCATTGGTAACTGTCAGACCAAGTTTACTCATATATA
CTTTAGATTGATTTAAAACTTCATTTTTAATTTAAAAGGATCTAGGTGAAGATCCTTTTTGATAATCTCA
TGACCAAAATCCCTTAACGTGAGTTTTCGTTCCACTGAGCGTCAGACCCCGTAGAAAAGATCAAAGGATC
TTCTTGAGATCCTTTTTTTCTGCGCGTAATCTGCTGCTTGCAAACAAAAAAACCACCGCTACCAGCGGTG
GTTTGTTTGCCGGATCAAGAGCTACCAACTCTTTTTCCGAAGGTAACTGGCTTCAGCAGAGCGCAGATAC
CAAATACTGTTCTTCTAGTGTAGCCGTAGTTAGGCCACCACTTCAAGAACTCTGTAGCACCGCCTACATA
CCTCGCTCTGCTAATCCTGTTACCAGTGGCTGCTGCCAGTGGCGATAAGTCGTGTCTTACCGGGTTGGAC
TCAAGACGATAGTTACCGGATAAGGCGCAGCGGTCGGGCTGAACGGGGGGTTCGTGCACACAGCCCAGCT
TGGAGCGAACGACCTACACCGAACTGAGATACCTACAGCGTGAGCTATGAGAAAGCGCCACGCTTCCCGA
AGGGAGAAAGGCGGACAGGTATCCGGTAAGCGGCAGGGTCGGAACAGGAGAGCGCACGAGGGAGCTTCCA
GGGGGAAACGCCTGGTATCTTTATAGTCCTGTCGGGTTTCGCCACCTCTGACTTGAGCGTCGATTTTTGT
GATGCTCGTCAGGGGGGCGGAGCCTATGGAAAAACGCCAGCAACGCGGCCTTTTTACGGTTCCTGGCCTT
TTGCTGGCCTTTTGCTCACATGTCCTGCAGGCAGCTGCGCGCTCGCTCGCTCACTGAGGCCGCCCGGGCG
TCGGGCGACCTTTGGTCGCCCGGCCTCAGTGAGCGAGCGAGCGCGCAGAGAGGGAGTGGCCAACTCCATC
ACTAGGGGTTCCTGCGGCCGCACGCGTTTAATTAAGTGTCTAGACTGCAGAGGGCCCTGCGTATGAGTGC
AAGTGGGTTTTAGGACCAGGATGAGGCGGGGTGGGGGTGCCTACCTGACGACCGACCCCGACCCACTGGA
CAAGCACCCAACCCCCATTCCCCAAATTGCGCATCCCCTATCAGAGAGGGGGAGGGGAAACAGGATGCGG
CGAGGCTCGTGCGCACTGCCAGCTTCAGCACCGCGGACAGTGCCTTCGCCCCCGCCTGGCGGCGCGCGCC
ACCGCCGCCTCAGCACTGAAGGCGCGCTGACGTCACTCGCCGGTCCCCCGCAAACTCCCCTTCCCGGCCA
CCTTGGTCGCGTCCGCGCCGCCGCCGGCCCAGCCGGACCGCACCACGCGAGGCGCGAGATAGGGGGGCAC
GGGCGCGACCATCTGCGCTGCGGCGCCGGCGACTCAGCGCTGCCTCAGTCTGCGGTGGGCAGCGGAGGAG
TCGTGTCGTGCCTGAGAGCGCAG
Features (pLannotate 1.2.2; 15 found; start..end, strand, type, name):
    130..1299    +  CDS            GCaMP6s (fragment): improved fluorescent protein-based calcium sensor (Chen et al., 2013)
   1654..1678    +  misc_feature   MCS (fragment): pBluescript multiple cloning site
   1678..2266    +  misc_feature   WPRE: woodchuck hepatitis virus posttranscriptional regulatory element
   2298..2774    +  polyA_signal   hGH poly(A) signal: human growth hormone polyadenylation signal
   2814..2954    +  repeat_region  AAV2 ITR: inverted terminal repeat of adeno-associated virus serotype 2 inverted
   2959..3010    -  misc_feature   bom (fragment): basis of mobility region from pBR322
   3029..3484    +  rep_origin     f1 ori (sequence partly withheld): f1 bacteriophage origin of replication; arrow indicates direction of (+) strand synthesis
   3485..3534    -  misc_feature   bom (fragment): basis of mobility region from pBR322
   3636..3671    -  CDS            rop (fragment): Rop protein, which maintains plasmids at low copy number; rop
   3766..3870    +  promoter       AmpR promoter: bla
   3871..4731    +  CDS            AmpR: β-lactamase; bla; confers resistance to ampicillin, carbenicillin, and related antibiotics
   4902..5490    +  rep_origin     ori: high-copy-number ColE1/pMB1/pBR322/pUC origin of replication
   5563..5590    +  repeat_region  AAV2 ITR (fragment): inverted terminal repeat of adeno-associated virus serotype 2 inverted
   5619..5646    +  repeat_region  AAV2 ITR (fragment): inverted terminal repeat of adeno-associated virus serotype 2 inverted
   5734..6181    +  promoter       hSyn promoter: human synapsin I promoter; confers neuron-specific expression (Kügler et al., 2003)
