[The description below was written by a language model from this plasmid's Addgene catalogue record and pLannotate feature annotations shown in this document.]
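Description:
AAV-hSyn-Soma-jGCaMP8m is a 6,181 bp AAV transfer plasmid for neuron-restricted expression of a soma-targeted version of the genetically encoded calcium indicator jGCaMP8m. It was built on the pGP-AAV-syn-jGCaMP8m-WPRE backbone, with part of the construct derived from a soma-targeted GCaMP7 plasmid. It is maintained in bacteria through a high-copy ColE1/pUC-type origin and selected with ampicillin via the β-lactamase gene and its own promoter. An f1 phage origin is also present in the backbone, along with small remnants of pBR322 bom and rop sequences.

The expression cassette is driven by the human synapsin I promoter, which confines expression to neurons. The circular sequence is numbered so that the promoter sits at the end of the record and reads across the origin into the sensor coding region. The automated annotation labels that reading frame as a GCaMP6s fragment, reflecting homology within the GCaMP family rather than the actual variant. The catalogue lists the insert as a 1,621 bp Soma-jGCaMP8m carrying a 6xHis tag. The annotated match ends several hundred bases before the WPRE, and the unannotated stretch plausibly holds the soma-targeting portion, though the record does not describe that motif. Downstream, a WPRE enhances transcript stability and expression, and a human growth hormone polyadenylation signal terminates the message. AAV2 inverted terminal repeats flank the cassette and permit its packaging into recombinant AAV particles; the upstream ITR is detected only as fragments.

Restricting the indicator to the cell body reduces neuropil signal contamination, and the construct is intended for in vivo calcium imaging of neuronal activity in mice, delivered by intracerebral or retro-orbital injection of the packaged virus.
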