Addgene plasmid #169257: AAV-hSyn-Soma-jGCaMP8m
Purpose: AAV transfer plasmid for neuronal expression of soma-targeted jGCaMP8m.
Depositing lab: Marianne Fyhn. Publication: An updated suite of viral vectors for in vivo calcium imaging using intracerebral and retro-orbital injections in male mice. Grodem S, Nymoen I, Vatne GH, Rogge FS, Bjornsdottir V, Lensjo KK, Fyhn M. Nat Commun. 2023 Feb 4;14(1):608. doi: 10.1038/s41467-023-36324-3. PubMed 36739289.
Backbone
  Vector backbone: pGP-AAV-syn-jGCaMP8m-WPRE
  Total vector size (bp): 6181
  Vector type: Mammalian Expression, AAV
Growth in bacteria
  Bacterial resistance: Ampicillin, 100 μg/mL
  Growth temperature: 37°C
  Growth strain: NEB Stable
  Copy number: High Copy
Gene/Insert
  Gene/Insert name: Soma-jGCaMP8m
  Species: M. musculus (mouse)
  Insert size (bp): 1621
  Tag / fusion protein: 6xHis-tag
Resource information
  A portion of this plasmid was derived from a plasmid made by: pGP-AAV-syn-jGCaMP8m-WPRE was a gift from GENIE Project. pAAV-Syn-SomaGCaMP7 was a gift from Edward Boyden (# 158759).
Terms and licenses: Academic/Nonprofit Terms; Industry Terms: Not Available to Industry
How to cite: AAV-hSyn-Soma-jGCaMP8m was a gift from Marianne Fyhn (Addgene plasmid # 169257 ; http://n2t.net/addgene:169257 ; RRID:Addgene_169257) For viral preps, please replace (Addgene plasmid # 169257) in the above sentence with: (Addgene viral prep # 169257-AAV1), (Addgene viral prep # 169257-AAV9), or (Addgene viral prep # 169257-AAVrg)
